>Addgene plasmid #216092 | pRDB_162 | addgene full sequence | sequence record 432117 | Addgene NGS Result
CTGTACCGTCAGCGTCATTGACGCTGCGCCCATAGTGCTTCCTGCTGCTCCCAAGAACCCAAGGAACAAA
GCTCCTATTCCCACTGCTCTTTTTTCTCTCTGCACCACTCTTCTCTTTGCCTTGGTGGGTGCTACTCCTA
ATGGTTCAATTTTTACTACTTTATATTTATATAATTCACTTCTCCAATTGTCCCTCATATCTCCTCCTCC
AGGTCTGAAGATCAGCGGCCGCTTGCTGTGCGGTGGTCTTACTTTTGTTTTGCTCTTCCTCTATCTTGTC
TAAAGCTTCCTTGGTGTCTTTTATCTCTATCCTTTGATGCACACAATAGAGGGTTGCTACTGTATTATAT
AATGATCTAAGTTCTTCTGATCCTGTCTGAAGGGATGGTTGTAGCTGTCCCAGTATTTGTCTACAGCCTT
CTGATGTTTCTAACAGGCCAGGATTAACTGCGAATCGTTCTAGCTCCCTGCTTGCCCATACTATATGTTT
TAATTTATATTTTTTCTTTCCCCCTGGCCTTAACCGAATTTTTTCCCATCGCGATCTAATTCTCCCCCGC
TTAATACTGACGCTCTCGCACCCATCTCTCTCCTTCTAGCCTCCGCTAGTCAAAATTTTTGGCGTACTCA
CCAGTCGCCGCCCCTCGCCTCTTGCCGTGCGCGCTTCAGCAAGCCGAGTCCTGCGTCGAGAGAGCTCCTC
TGGTTTCCCTTTCGCTTTCAAGTCCCTGTTCGGGCGCCACTGCTAGAGATTTTCCACACTGACTAAAAGG
GTCTGAGGGATCTCTAGTTACCAGAGTCACACAACAGACGGGCACACACTACTTGAAGCACTCAAGGCAA
GCTTTATTGAGGCTTAAGCAGTGGGTTCCCTAGTTAGCCAGAGAGCTCCCAGGCTCAGATCTGGTCTAAC
CAGAGAGACCCAGTACAGGCAAAACGCGCTGCTTATATAGACCTCCCACCGTACACGCCTACCGCCCATT
TGCGTCAATGGGGCGGAGTTGTTACGACATTTTGGAAAGTCCCGTTGATTTTGGTGCCAAAACAAACTCC
CATTGACGTCAATGGGGTGGAGACTTGGAAATCCCCGTGAGTCAAACCGCTATCCACGCCCATTGATGTA
CTGCCAAAACCGCATCACCATGGTAATAGCGATGACTAATACGTAGATGTACTGCCAAGTAGGAAAGTCC
CATAAGGTCATGTACTGGGCATAATGCCAGGCGGGCCATTTACCGTCATTGACGTCAATAGGGGGCGTAC
TTGGCATATGATACACTTGATGTACTGCCAAGTGGGCAGTTTACCGTAAATACTCCACCCATTGACGTCA
ATGGAAAGTCCCTATTGGCGTTACTATGGGAACATACGTCATTATTGACGTCAATGGGCGGGGGTCGTTG
GGCGGTCAGCCAGGCGGGCCATTTACCGTAAGTTATGTAACGCGGAACTCCATATATGGGCTATGAACTA
ATGACCCCGTAATTGATTACTATTAATAACTAGTCAATAATCAATGTCAACGCGTATATCTGGCCCGTAC
ATCGCGAAGCAGCGCAAAACGCCTAACCCTAAGCAGATTCTTCATGCAATTGTCGGTCAAGCCTTGCCTT
GTTGTAGCTTAAATTTTGCTCGCGCACTACTCAGCGACCTCCAACACACAAGCAGGGAGCAGATACTGGC
TTAACTATGCGGCATCAGAGCAGATTGTACTGAGAGTGCACCATAGGGGATCGGGAGATCTCCCGATCCG
TCGACGTCAGGTGGCACTTTTCGGGGAAATGTGCGCGGAACCCCTATTTGTTTATTTTTCTAAATACATT
CAAATATGTATCCGCTCATGAGACAATAACCCTGATAAATGCTTCAATAATATTGAAAAAGGAAGAGTAT
GAGTATTCAACATTTCCGTGTCGCCCTTATTCCCTTTTTTGCGGCATTTTGCCTTCCTGTTTTTGCTCAC
CCAGAAACGCTGGTGAAAGTAAAAGATGCTGAAGATCAGTTGGGTGCACGAGTGGGTTACATCGAACTGG
ATCTCAACAGCGGTAAGATCCTTGAGAGTTTTCGCCCCGAAGAACGTTTTCCAATGATGAGCACTTTTAA
AGTTCTGCTATGTGGCGCGGTATTATCCCGTATTGACGCCGGGCAAGAGCAACTCGGTCGCCGCATACAC
TATTCTCAGAATGACTTGGTTGAGTACTCACCAGTCACAGAAAAGCATCTTACGGATGGCATGACAGTAA
GAGAATTATGCAGTGCTGCCATAACCATGAGTGATAACACTGCGGCCAACTTACTTCTGACAACGATCGG
AGGACCGAAGGAGCTAACCGCTTTTTTGCACAACATGGGGGATCATGTAACTCGCCTTGATCGTTGGGAA
CCGGAGCTGAATGAAGCCATACCAAACGACGAGCGTGACACCACGATGCCTGTAGCAATGGCAACAACGT
TGCGCAAACTATTAACTGGCGAACTACTTACTCTAGCTTCCCGGCAACAATTAATAGACTGGATGGAGGC
GGATAAAGTTGCAGGACCACTTCTGCGCTCGGCCCTTCCGGCTGGCTGGTTTATTGCTGATAAATCTGGA
GCCGGTGAGCGTGGGTCTCGCGGTATCATTGCAGCACTGGGGCCAGATGGTAAGCCCTCCCGTATCGTAG
TTATCTACACGACGGGGAGTCAGGCAACTATGGATGAACGAAATAGACAGATCGCTGAGATAGGTGCCTC
ACTGATTAAGCATTGGTAACTGTCAGACCAAGTTTACTCATATATACTTTAGATTGATTTAAAACTTCAT
TTTTAATTTAAAAGGATCTAGGTGAAGATCCTTTTTGATAATCTCATGACCAAAATCCCTTAACGTGAGT
TTTCGTTCCACTGAGCGTCAGACCCCGTAGAAAAGATCAAAGGATCTTCTTGAGATCCTTTTTTTCTGCG
CGTAATCTGCTGCTTGCAAACAAAAAAACCACCGCTACCAGCGGTGGTTTGTTTGCCGGATCAAGAGCTA
CCAACTCTTTTTCCGAAGGTAACTGGCTTCAGCAGAGCGCAGATACCAAATACTGTTCTTCTAGTGTAGC
CGTAGTTAGGCCACCACTTCAAGAACTCTGTAGCACCGCCTACATACCTCGCTCTGCTAATCCTGTTACC
AGTGGCTGCTGCCAGTGGCGATAAGTCGTGTCTTACCGGGTTGGACTCAAGACGATAGTTACCGGATAAG
GCGCAGCGGTCGGGCTGAACGGGGGGTTCGTGCACACAGCCCAGCTTGGAGCGAACGACCTACACCGAAC
TGAGATACCTACAGCGTGAGCTATGAGAAAGCGCCACGCTTCCCGAAGGGAGAAAGGCGGACAGGTATCC
GGTAAGCGGCAGGGTCGGAACAGGAGAGCGCACGAGGGAGCTTCCAGGGGGAAACGCCTGGTATCTTTAT
AGTCCTGTCGGGTTTCGCCACCTCTGACTTGAGCGTCGATTTTTGTGATGCTCGTCAGGGGGGCGGAGCC
TATGGAAAAACGCCAGCAACGCGGCCTTTTTACGGTTCCTGGCCTTTTGCTGGCCTTTTGCTCACATGTT
CTTTCCTGCGTTATCCCCTGATTCTGTGGATAACCGTATTACCGCCTTTGAGTGAGCTGATACCGCTCGC
CGCAGCCGAACGACCGAGCGCAGCGAGTCAGTGAGCGAGGAAGCGGAAGAGCGCCCAATACGCAAACCGC
CTCTCCCCGCGCGTTGGCCGATTCATTAATGCAGCTGGCACGACAGGTTTCCCGACTGGAAAGCGGGCAG
TGAGCGCAACGCAATTAATGTGAGTTAGCTCACTCATTAGGCACCCCAGGCTTTACACTTTATGCTTCCG
GCTCGTATGTTGTGTGGAATTGTGAGCGGATAACAATTTCACACAGGAAACAGCTATGACCATGATTACG
CCAAGCTCTAGCTAGAGGTCGACGGTATACAGACATGATAAGATACATTGATGAGTTTGGACAAACCACA
ACTAGAATGCAGTGAAAAAAATGCTTTATTTGTGAAATTTGTGATGCTATTGCTTTATTTGTAACCATTA
TAAGCTGCAATAAACAAGTTGGGGTGGGCGAAGAACTCCAGCATGAGATCCCCGCGCTGGAGGATCATCC
AGCCGGCGTCCCGGAAAACGATTCCGAAGCCCAACCTTTCATAGAAGGCGGCGGTGGAATCGAAATCTCG
TAGCACGTGTCAGTCCTGCTCCTCGGCCACGAAGTGCACGCAGTTGCCGGCCGGGTCGCGCAGGGCGAAC
TCCCGCCCCCACGGCTGCTCGCCGATCTCGGTCATGGCCGGCCCGGAGGCGTCCCGGAAGTTCGTGGACA
CGACCTCCGACCACTCGGCGTACAGCTCGTCCAGGCCGCGCACCCACACCCAGGCCAGGGTGTTGTCCGG
CACCACCTGGTCCTGGACCGCGCTGATGAACAGGGTCACGTCGTCCCGGACCACACCGGCGAAGTCGTCC
TCCACGAAGTCCCGGGAGAACCCGAGCCGGTCGGTCCAGAACTCGACCGCTCCGGCGACGTCGCGCGCGG
TGAGCACCGGAACGGCACTGGTCAACTTGGCCATGGTTTAGTTCCTCACCTTGTCGTATTATACTATGCC
GATATACTATGCCGATGATTAATTGTCAACACGTGCTGATCAGATCCGAAAATGGATATACAAGCTCCCG
GGAGCTTTTTGCAAAAGCCTAGGCCTCCAAAAAAGCCTCCTCACTACTTCTGGAATAGCTCAGAGGCAGA
GGCGGCCTCGGCCTCTGCATAAATAAAAAAAATTAGTCAGCCATGGGGCGGAGAATGGGCGGAACTGGGC
GGAGTTAGGGGCGGGACTATGGTTGCTGACTAATTGAGATGCATGCTTTGCATACTTCTGCCTGCTGGGG
AGCCTGGGGACTTTCCACACCTGGTTGCTGACTAATTGAGATGCATGCTTTGCATACTTCTGCCTGCTGG
GGAGCCTGGGGACTTTCCACACCCTAACTGACACACATTCCACAGAATTAATTCGCGTTAAATTTTTGTT
AAATCAGCTCATTTTTTAACCAATAGGCCGAAATCGGCAAAATCCCTTATAAATCAAAAGAATAGACCGA
GATAGGGT
[37 nt withheld, positions 5119-5155]
AAAGAACGTGGACTCCAACGTCAAAGG
[49 nt withheld, positions 5183-5231]
T
[91 nt withheld, positions 5233-5323]
G
[124 nt withheld, positions 5325-5448]
GGGGATACCCCCTAGAGCCCCAGCTGGTTCTTTCCGCCTCAGAAGCCATAGAGCCCACCGCATCCCCAGC
ATGCCTGCTATTATCTTCCCAATCCTCCCCCTTGCTGTCCTGCCCCACCCCACCCCCCAGAATAGAATGA
CACCTACTCAGACAATGCGATGCAATTTCCTCATTTTATTAGGAAAGGACAGTGGGAGTGGCACCTTCCA
GGGTCAAGGAAGGCACGGGGGAGGGGCAAACAACAGATGGCTGGCAACTAGAAGGCACAGTCGAGGCTGA
TCAGCGGGTTTAAACGGGCCCTGCTAGAGATTTTCCACACTGACTAAAAGGGTCTGAGGGATCTCTAGTT
ACCAGAGTCACACAACAGACGGGCACACACTACTTGAAGCACTCAAGGCAAGCTTTATTGAGGCTTAAGC
AGTGGGTTCCCTAGTTAGCCAGAGAGCTCCCAGGCTCAGATCTGGTCTAACCAGAGAGACCCAGTACAAG
CAAAAAGCAGATCTTATCTTCGTTGGGAGTGAATTAGCCCTTCCAGTCCCCCCTTTTCTTTTAAAAAGTG
GCTAAGATCTACAGCTGCCTTGTAAGTCATTGGTCTTAAAGTCGACGCGGGGAGGCGGCCCAAAGGGAGA
TCCGACTCGTCTGAGGGCGAAGGCGAGGACGCGGAAGAGGCCGCAGAGCCGGCAGCAGGCCGCGGGAAGG
AAGGTCCGCTGGATTGAGGGCCGAAGGGACGTAGCAGAAGGACGTCCCGCGCAGAATCCAGGTGGCAACA
CAGGCGAGCAGCCAAGGAAAGGACGATGATTTCCCCGACAACACCACGGAATTGTCAGTGCCCAACAGCC
GAGCCCCTGTCCAGCAGCGGGCAAGGCAGGCGGCGATGAGTTCCGCCGTGGCAATAGGGAGGGGGAAAGC
GAAAGTCCCGGAAAGGAGCTGACAGGTGGTGGCAATGCCCCAACCAGTGGGGGTTGCGTCAGCAAACACA
GTGCACACCACGCCACGTTGCCTGACAACGGGCCACAACTCCTCATAAAGAGACAGCAACCAGGATTTAT
ACAAGGAGGAGAAAATGAAAGCCATACGGGAAGCAATAGCATGATACAAAGGCATTAAAGCAGCGTATCC
ACATAGCGTAAAAGGAGCAACATAGTTAAGAATACCAGTCAATCTTTCACAAATTTTGTAATCCAGAGGT
TGATTTTCGAATGCATCGTAACTGAGTCCTATTAGCTTCCGGCACCGGGCTTGCGGGTCATGCACCAGGT
GCGCGGTCCTTCGGGCACCTCGACGTCGGCGGTGACGGTGAAGCCGAGCCGCTCGTAGAAGGGGAGGTTG
CGGGGCGCGGAGGTCTCCAGGAAGGCGGGCACCCCGGCGCGCTCGGCCGCCTCCACTCCGGGGAGCACGA
CGGCGCTGCCCAGACCCTTGCCCTGGTGGTCGGGCGAGACTCCGACGGTGGCCAGGAACCACGCGGGCTC
CTTGGGCCGGTGCGGCGCCAGGAGGCCTTCCATCTGTTGCTGCGCGGCCAGCCGGGAACCGCTCAACTCG
GCCATGCGCGGGCCGATCTCGGCGAACACCGCCCCCGCTTCGACGCTCTCCGGCGTGGTCCAGACCGCCA
CGGCGGCGCCGTCGTCCGCGACCCACACCTTGCCGATGTCGAGCCCGACGCGCGTGAGGAAGAGTTCTTG
CAGCTCGGTGACCCGCTCGATGTGGCGGTCCGGATCGACGGTGTGGCGCGTGGCGGGGTAGTCGGCGAAC
GCGGCGGCGAGGGTGCGTACGGCCCTGGGGACGTCGTCGCGGGTGGCGAGGCGCACCGTGGGCTTGTACT
CGGTCATGGTGGCTCCTTCACGACACCTGAAATGGAAGAAAAAAACTTTGAACCACTGTCTGAGGCTTGA
GAATGAACCAAGATCCAAACTCAAAAAGGGCAAATTCCAAGGAGAATTACATCAAGTGCCAAGCTGGCCT
AACTTCAGTCTCCACCCACTCAGTGTGGGGAAACTCCATCGCATAAAACCCCTCCCCCCAACCTAAAGAC
GACGTACTCCAAAAGCTCGAGAACTAATCGAGGTGCCTGGACGGCGCCCGGTACTCCGTGGAGTCACATG
AAGCGACGGCTGAGGACGGAAAGGCCCTTTTCCTTTGTGTGGGTGACTCACCCGCCCGCTCTCCCGAGCG
CCGCGTCCTCCATTTTGAGCTCCCTGCAGCAGGGCCGGGAAGCGGCCATCTTTCCGCTCACGCAACTGGT
GCCGACCGGGCCAGCCTTGCCGCCCAGGGCGGGGCGATACACGGCGGCGCGAGGCCAGGCACCAGAGCAG
GCCGGCCAGCTTGAGACTACCCCCGTCCGATTCTCGGTGGCCGCGCTCGCAGGCCCCGCCTCGCCGAACA
TGTGCGCTGGGACGCACGGGCCCCGTCGCCGCCCGCGGCCCCAAAAACCGAAATACCAGTGTGCAGATCT
TGGCCCGCATTTACAAGACTATCTTGCCAGAAAAAAAGCGTCGCAGCAGGTCATCAAAAATTTTAAATGG
CTAGAGACTTATCGAAAGCAGCGAGACAGGCGCGAAGGTGCCACCAGATTCGCACGCGGCGGCCCCAGCG
CCCAGGCCAGGCCTCAACTCAAGCACGAGGCGAAGGGGCTCCTTAAGCGCAAGGCCTCGAACTCTCCCAC
CCACTTCCAACCCGAAGCTCGGGATCAAGAATCACGTACTGCAGCCAGGTGGAAGTAATTCAAGGCACGC
AAGGGCCATAACCCGTAAAGAGGCCAGGCCCGCGGGAACCACACACGGCACTTACCTGTGTTCTGGCGGC
AAACCCGTTGCGAAAAAGAACGTTCACGGCGACTACTGCACTTATATACGGTTCTCCCCCACCCTCGGGA
AAAAGGCGGAGCCAGTACACGACATCACTTTCCCAGTTTACCCCGCGCCACCTTCTCTAGGCACCGGATC
AATTGCCGACCCCTCCCCCCAACTTCTCGGGGACTGTGGGCGATGTGCGCTCTGCCCACTGACGGGCACC
GGAGCCGTGTTCAAAAAAGCACCGACTCGGTGCCACTTTTTCAAGTTGATAACGGACTAGCCTTATTTAA
ACTTGCTATGCTGTTTCCAGCATAGCTCTTAAACTGGTAGCGGCGCTGTTGCTGCGGTGTTTCGTCCTTT
CCACAAGATATATAAAGCCAAGAAATCGAAATACTTTCAAGTTACGGTAAGCATATGATAGTCCATTTTA
AAACATAATTTTAAAACTGCAAACTACCCAAGAAATTATTACTTTCTACGTCACGTATTTTGTACTAATA
TCTTTGTGTTTACAGTCAAATTAATTCTAATTATCTCTCTAACAGCCTTGTATCGTATATGCAAATATGA
AGGAATCATGGGAAATAGGCCCTCTCTGCCCGGTACCTTAATTAACCAAACTGGATCTCTGCTGTCCCTG
TAATAAACCCGAAAATTTTGAATTTTTGTAATTTGTTTTTGTAATTCTTTAGTTTGTATGTCTGTTGCTA
TTATGTCTACTATTCTTTCCCCTGCACTGTACCCCCCAATCCCCCCTTTTCTTTTAAAATTGTGGATGAA
TACTGCCATTTGTCTGCAGAATTGGCGCACGCAGTGCCGATCCGTTCACTAATCGAATGGATCTGTCTCT
GTCTCTCTCTCCACCTTCTTCTTCTATTCCTTCGGGCCTGTCGGGTCCCCTCGGGGTTGGGAGGTGGGTC
TGAAACGATAATGGTGAATATCCCTGCCTAACTCTATTCACTATAGAAAGTACAGCAAAAACTATTCTTA
AACCTACCAAGCCTCCTACTATCATTATGAATAATTTTATATACCACAGCCAATTTGTTATGTTAAACCA
ATTCCACAAACTTGCCCATTTATCTAATTCCAATAATTCTTGTTCATTCTTTTCTTGCTGGTTTTGCGAT
TCTTCAATTAAGGAGTGTATTAAGCTTGTGTAATTGTTAATTTCTCTGTCCCACTCCATCCAGGTCGTGT
GATTCCAAATCTGTTCCAGAGATTTATTACTCCAACTAGCATTCCAAGGCACAGCAGTGGTGCAAATGAG
TTTTCCAGAGCAACCCCAAATCCCCAGGAGCTGTTGATCCTTTAGGTATCTTTCCACAGCCAGGATTCTT
GCCTGGAGCTGCTTGATGCCCCAGACTGTGAGTTGCAACAGATGCTGTTGCGCCTCAATAGCCCTCAGCA
AATTGTTCTGCTGCTGCACTATACCAGACAATAATTGTCTGGC
Features (pLannotate 1.2.2; 34 found; start..end, strand, type, name):
    222..585     -  CDS            HIV-1 gag (fragment): gag protein from human immunodeficiency virus 1; gag
    569..694     -  misc_feature   HIV-1 Ψ: packaging signal of human immunodeficiency virus type 1
    741..921     -  LTR            5' LTR (truncated): truncated 5' long terminal repeat (LTR) from HIV-1
    939..1138    -  promoter       CMV promoter: human cytomegalovirus (CMV) immediate early promoter
   1139..1518    -  enhancer       CMV enhancer: human cytomegalovirus immediate early enhancer
   1673..1725    +  misc_feature   bom (fragment): basis of mobility region from pBR322
   1784..1888    +  promoter       AmpR promoter: bla
   1889..2749    +  CDS            AmpR: β-lactamase; bla; confers resistance to ampicillin, carbenicillin, and related antibiotics
   2920..3508    +  rep_origin     ori: high-copy-number ColE1/pMB1/pBR322/pUC origin of replication
   3691..3783    +  CDS            lacI (fragment): lac repressor; lacI; The lac repressor binds to the lac operator to inhibit transcription in E. coli. This inhibition can be relieved by adding lactose or isopropyl-β-D-thiogalactopyranoside (IPTG).
   3796..3817    +  protein_bind   CAP binding site: CAP binding activates transcription in the presence of cAMP. E. coli catabolite activator protein
   3832..3862    +  promoter       lac promoter: promoter for the E. coli lac operon
   3870..3886    +  protein_bind   lac operator: The lac repressor binds to the lac operator to inhibit transcription in E. coli. This inhibition can be relieved by adding lactose or isopropyl-β-D-thiogalactopyranoside (IPTG). lac repressor encoded by lacI
   3959..4080    -  polyA_signal   SV40 poly(A) signal: SV40 polyadenylation signal
   4075..4200    -  CDS            ble (fragment): BLE_KLEPN - Experimental evidence at protein level: Swiss-Prot protein existence level 1. Binding protein with a strong affinity to the bleomycin family of antibiotics. Binds to CL990; an antimitotic-antibiotic compound. From Klebsiella pneumoniae.
   4210..4584    -  CDS            BleoR: antibiotic-binding protein; Sh ble from Streptoalloteichus hindustanus; confers resistance to bleomycin, phleomycin, and Zeocin™
   4603..4650    -  promoter       EM7 promoter: synthetic bacterial promoter&nbsp
   4712..4846    -  rep_origin     SV40 ori: SV40 origin of replication
   4850..4921    -  promoter       SV40 promoter (fragment): SV40 enhancer and early promoter
   4922..4993    -  promoter       SV40 promoter (fragment): SV40 enhancer and early promoter
   5020..5448    -  rep_origin     f1 ori (sequence partly withheld): f1 bacteriophage origin of replication; arrow indicates direction of (+) strand synthesis
   5469..5490    -  promoter       SV40 promoter (fragment): SV40 enhancer and early promoter
   5607..5718    -  polyA_signal   bGH poly(A) signal: bovine growth hormone polyadenylation signal
   5750..5930    -  LTR            5' LTR (truncated): truncated 5' long terminal repeat (LTR) from HIV-1
   5916..6059    -  CDS            nef (fragment): NEF_HV1LA - Experimental evidence at protein level: Swiss-Prot protein existence level 1. Extracellular Nef protein targets CD4(+) T-lymphocytes for apoptosis by interacting with CXCR4 surface receptors. From Human immunodeficiency virus type 1 group M subtype B (isolate Lai) (HIV-1).
   6055..6643    -  misc_feature   WPRE: woodchuck hepatitis virus posttranscriptional regulatory element
   6679..7275    -  CDS            PuroR (fragment): puromycin N-acetyltransferase; pac from Streptomyces; confers resistance to puromycin
   7295..8233    -  intron         EF-1α intron A: intron upstream of the start codon of human EF-1α
   8234..8445    -  promoter       EF-1α core promoter: core promoter for human elongation factor EF-1α
   8477..8544    -  misc_RNA       tracrRNA (fragment): trans-activating CRISPR RNA for the Streptococcus pyogenes CRISPR/Cas9 system
   8592..8832    -  promoter       U6 promoter: RNA polymerase III promoter for human U6 snRNA
   8890..9007    -  misc_feature   cPPT/CTS: central polypurine tract and central termination sequence of HIV-1
   9057..9157    -  CDS            Rev (fragment): human immunodeficiency virus 1 (HIV-1) Rev protein; rev; enhances nuclear export of unspliced and incompletely spliced viral mRNAs
   9534..76      -  misc_feature   RRE (across the origin): The Rev response element (RRE) of HIV-1 allows for Rev-dependent mRNA export from the nucleus to the cytoplasm.
