[The description below was written by a language model from this plasmid's Addgene catalogue record and pLannotate feature annotations shown in this document.]
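Description:
pRDB_162 is a third-generation-style lentiviral CRISPR guide vector built on the pRDA_722 backbone. It serves as a positive control for CRISPR interference with Streptococcus pyogenes Cas9. It is propagated in E. coli through a high-copy ColE1/pUC-type origin with ampicillin selection (AmpR). The backbone also carries an f1 origin and an SV40 origin/promoter plus EM7-driven BleoR cassette, which lies outside the proviral region. The viral genome is transcribed from a CMV enhancer/promoter fused to a truncated HIV-1 5' LTR. It contains the Ψ packaging signal with a gag fragment, the Rev response element, cPPT/CTS, WPRE and a truncated 3' LTR followed by a bGH polyadenylation signal. These elements allow packaging, when helper functions are supplied in trans, and integration into target cells.

Between the LTRs there are two expression units. A human U6 RNA polymerase III promoter drives a single guide RNA made up of a CD47-targeting spacer joined to an S. pyogenes tracrRNA-derived scaffold. An EF-1α core promoter with its intron A drives puromycin N-acetyltransferase, which allows selection of transduced cells. The annotated features include no Cas9 or dCas9-repressor coding sequence, so the CRISPRi effector presumably has to be supplied separately, for example from a cell line or a companion vector; the record does not say how. The species of the target gene is listed only as "Other". CD47 is a cell-surface protein, so its knockdown is commonly measured by antibody staining and flow cytometry. This makes the construct a convenient benchmark for CRISPRi activity within the modular vector assembly system it was deposited with.
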