Addgene plasmid #216092: pRDB_162
Purpose: Cas9 [Sp] CRISPRi targeting CD47, positive control
Depositing lab: John Doench. Depositing organization: Broad Institute. Publication: Modular vector assembly enables rapid assessment of emerging CRISPR technologies. McGee AV, Liu YV, Griffith AL, Szegletes ZM, Wen B, Kraus C, Miller NW, Steger RJ, Escude Velasco B, Bosch JA, Zirin JD, Viswanatha R, Sontheimer EJ, Goodale A, Greene MA, Green TM, Doench JG. Cell Genom. 2024 Mar 13;4(3):100519. doi: 10.1016/j.xgen.2024.100519. PubMed 38484704.
Backbone
  Vector backbone: pRDA_722
  Vector type: Lentiviral, CRISPR ; Positive Controls
Growth in bacteria
  Bacterial resistance: Ampicillin, 100 μg/mL
  Growth temperature: 37°C
  Growth strain: NEB Stable
  Copy number: Unknown
Gene/Insert
  Gene/Insert name: CD47 guide
  gRNA/shRNA sequence: CAGCAACAGCGCCGCTACCA
  Species: Other
  Cloning method: Unknown
Terms and licenses: Academic/Nonprofit Terms; Industry Terms: Not Available to Industry
Depositor comments: Please visit https://www.biorxiv.org/content/10.1101/2023.10.25.564061v1 for bioRxiv preprint.
How to cite: pRDB_162 was a gift from John Doench (Addgene plasmid # 216092 ; http://n2t.net/addgene:216092 ; RRID:Addgene_216092)
